Addgene plasmid #15552: pcDNA3 Flag WDR5
Depositing lab: Kai Ge. Depositing organization: National Institute of Diabetes & Digestive & Kidney Diseases (NIDDK). Publication: PTIP associates with MLL3- and MLL4-containing histone H3 lysine 4 methyltransferase complex. Cho YW, Hong T, Hong S, Guo H, Yu H, Kim D, Guszczynski T, Dressler GR, Copeland TD, Kalkum M, Ge K. J Biol Chem. 2007 Jul 13. 282(28):20395-406. 10.1074/jbc.M701574200 PubMed 17500065.
Backbone
  Vector backbone: pcDNA3
  Backbone manufacturer: Invitrogen
  Backbone size w/o insert (bp): 5446
  Vector type: Mammalian Expression
  Selectable markers: Neomycin (select with G418)
Growth in bacteria
  Bacterial resistance: Ampicillin, 100 μg/mL
  Growth temperature: 37°C
  Growth strain: DH5alpha
  Copy number: High Copy
Gene/Insert
  Gene/Insert name: Wdr5 (alt names: WDR5; WD repeat domain 5)
  Species: M. musculus (mouse)
  Insert size (bp): 1000
  GenBank ID: BC016103
  Entrez Gene: Wdr5 (a.k.a. 2410008O07Rik, AA408785, AA960360, Big, Big-3)
  Tag / fusion protein: Flag (N terminal on insert)
  Cloning method: Restriction Enzyme; 5′ cloning site BamHI (not destroyed); 3′ cloning site XhoI (not destroyed)
  Sequencing primers: 5′ T7; 3′ SP6
Terms and licenses: Academic/Nonprofit Terms; Industry Terms: Not Available to Industry
How to cite: pcDNA3 Flag WDR5 was a gift from Kai Ge (Addgene plasmid # 15552 ; http://n2t.net/addgene:15552 ; RRID:Addgene_15552)
