[The description below was written by a language model from this plasmid's Addgene catalogue record and pLannotate feature annotations shown in this document.]
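Description:
pcDNA3 Flag WDR5 is a mammalian expression plasmid built on the Invitrogen pcDNA3 backbone and carrying the mouse Wdr5 (WD repeat domain 5) coding sequence with an N-terminal FLAG epitope tag. The roughly 1 kb insert was cloned between BamHI and XhoI sites, both of which are retained. In the 6,427 nt sequenced record, the FLAG tag sits directly upstream of the WDR5 open reading frame. The annotation software matched this reading frame to the human WDR5 protein entry, whereas the catalogue lists the species as mouse; the record does not resolve this difference, although such a cross-species match would be expected if the two orthologues are highly similar.

Expression in mammalian cells is driven by the human cytomegalovirus immediate early enhancer and promoter and terminated by the bovine growth hormone polyadenylation signal. T7 and SP6 phage promoters flank the insert, serve as sequencing primer sites, and could in principle support in vitro transcription. A separate cassette places the neomycin phosphotransferase gene under the SV40 early promoter with an SV40 poly(A) signal, allowing G418 selection of stably transfected cells. In E. coli the plasmid is maintained by a high-copy ColE1/pUC-type origin and selected with ampicillin through the β-lactamase gene, and an f1 origin is also present. Small annotated fragments, such as the HIV-1 LTR, ble, lacI and bom hits, appear to be backbone remnants or short similarity matches rather than functional parts.

WDR5 is a component of histone H3 lysine 4 methyltransferase complexes. The associated publication concerns MLL3- and MLL4-containing complexes, so the construct is suited to expressing tagged WDR5 for detection or immunoprecipitation with anti-FLAG antibodies.
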