Features (pLannotate 1.2.2; 22 found; start..end, strand, type, name):
      1..380     +  enhancer       CMV enhancer: human cytomegalovirus immediate early enhancer
    381..584     +  promoter       CMV promoter: human cytomegalovirus (CMV) immediate early promoter
    580..613     +  LTR            5' LTR (truncated) (fragment): truncated 5' long terminal repeat (LTR) from HIV-1
    629..647     +  promoter       T7 promoter: promoter for bacteriophage T7 RNA polymerase
    693..713     +  CDS            FLAG (fragment): FLAG® epitope tag, followed by an enterokinase cleavage site
    714..1715    +  CDS            WDR5: WDR5_HUMAN - Also known as BIG3. Experimental evidence at protein level: Swiss-Prot protein existence level 1. Contributes to histone modification (PubMed:19131338, PubMed:19556245, PubMed:19103755, PubMed:20018852, PubMed:16600877, PubMed:16829960). May position the N-terminus of histone H3 for efficient trimethylation at 'Lys-4' (PubMed:16829960). As part of the MLL1/MLL complex it is involved in methylation and dimethylation at 'Lys-4' of histone H3 (PubMed:19556245). H3 'Lys-4' methylation represents a specific tag for epigenetic transcriptional activation (PubMed:18840606). As part of the
   1746..1764    -  promoter       SP6 promoter: promoter for bacteriophage SP6 RNA polymerase
   1790..2014    +  polyA_signal   bGH poly(A) signal: bovine growth hormone polyadenylation signal
   2018..2039    +  promoter       SV40 promoter (fragment): SV40 enhancer and early promoter
   2060..2488    +  rep_origin     f1 ori (sequence partly withheld): f1 bacteriophage origin of replication; arrow indicates direction of (+) strand synthesis
   2502..2831    +  promoter       SV40 promoter: SV40 enhancer and early promoter
   2898..3689    +  CDS            neo: KKA2_KLEPN - Also known as kan, nptII. Experimental evidence at protein level: Swiss-Prot protein existence level 1. Resistance to kanamycin, neomycin, paromomycin, ribostamycin, butirosin and gentamicin B. From Klebsiella pneumoniae.
   3713..3871    +  CDS            ble (fragment): BLE_KLEPN - Experimental evidence at protein level: Swiss-Prot protein existence level 1. Binding protein with a strong affinity to the bleomycin family of antibiotics. Binds to CL990; an antimitotic-antibiotic compound. From Klebsiella pneumoniae.
   3866..3987    +  polyA_signal   SV40 poly(A) signal: SV40 polyadenylation signal
   4060..4076    -  protein_bind   lac operator: The lac repressor binds to the lac operator to inhibit transcription in E. coli. This inhibition can be relieved by adding lactose or isopropyl-β-D-thiogalactopyranoside (IPTG). lac repressor encoded by lacI
   4084..4114    -  promoter       lac promoter: promoter for the E. coli lac operon
   4129..4150    -  protein_bind   CAP binding site: CAP binding activates transcription in the presence of cAMP. E. coli catabolite activator protein
   4163..4255    -  CDS            lacI (fragment): lac repressor; lacI; The lac repressor binds to the lac operator to inhibit transcription in E. coli. This inhibition can be relieved by adding lactose or isopropyl-β-D-thiogalactopyranoside (IPTG).
   4438..5026    -  rep_origin     ori: high-copy-number ColE1/pMB1/pBR322/pUC origin of replication
   5197..6057    -  CDS            AmpR: β-lactamase; bla; confers resistance to ampicillin, carbenicillin, and related antibiotics
   6058..6162    -  promoter       AmpR promoter: bla
   6221..6273    -  misc_feature   bom (fragment): basis of mobility region from pBR322
>Addgene plasmid #15552 | pcDNA3 Flag WDR5 | addgene full sequence | sequence record 256798 | Addgene NGS Result
GACATTGATTATTGACTAGTTATTAATAGTAATCAATTACGGGGTCATTAGTTCATAGCCCATATATGGA
GTTCCGCGTTACATAACTTACGGTAAATGGCCCGCCTGGCTGACCGCCCAACGACCCCCGCCCATTGACG
TCAATAATGACGTATGTTCCCATAGTAACGCCAATAGGGACTTTCCATTGACGTCAATGGGTGGAGTATT
TACGGTAAACTGCCCACTTGGCAGTACATCAAGTGTATCATATGCCAAGTACGCCCCCTATTGACGTCAA
TGACGGTAAATGGCCCGCCTGGCATTATGCCCAGTACATGACCTTATGGGACTTTCCTACTTGGCAGTAC
ATCTACGTATTAGTCATCGCTATTACCATGGTGATGCGGTTTTGGCAGTACATCAATGGGCGTGGATAGC
GGTTTGACTCACGGGGATTTCCAAGTCTCCACCCCATTGACGTCAATGGGAGTTTGTTTTGGCACCAAAA
TCAACGGGACTTTCCAAAATGTCGTAACAACTCCGCCCCATTGACGCAAATGGGCGGTAGGCGTGTACGG
TGGGAGGTCTATATAAGCAGAGCTCTCTGGCTAACTAGAGAACCCACTGCTTACTGGCTTATCGAAATTA
ATACGACTCACTATAGGGAGACCCAAGCTTGGTACCGAGCTCGGATCCTGGCCACCATGGACTACAAGGA
CGACGATGACAAGATGGCCACAGAGGAGAAGAAGCCAGAGACAGAGGCTGCAAGAGCACAGCCCACTCCT
TCCTCATCAGCCACACAGAGCAAGCCCACACCAGTTAAGCCAAACTATGCCCTGAAGTTCACCCTGGCTG
GCCACACCAAAGCTGTGTCCTCTGTGAAGTTCAGCCCCAATGGGGAATGGTTGGCAAGTTCATCTGCTGA
TAAACTCATTAAAATTTGGGGAGCATATGATGGAAAGTTTGAGAAAACTATATCTGGTCACAAACTGGGA
ATATCTGATGTAGCGTGGTCATCAGATTCTAACCTCCTTGTGTCTGCCTCTGATGATAAAACTTTGAAGA
TTTGGGACGTGAGTTCCGGGAAGTGTCTGAAGACCCTGAAGGGCCACAGTAACTACGTCTTCTGCTGCAA
CTTCAACCCCCAGTCCAACCTCATCGTCTCAGGGTCTTTTGATGAAAGTGTGAGGATATGGGACGTGAAG
ACAGGGAAGTGCCTCAAGACTTTGCCTGCCCATTCGGACCCAGTCTCAGCCGTTCATTTCAACCGTGATG
GATCATTGATTGTTTCCAGTAGCTATGATGGCCTCTGCCGAATCTGGGACACCGCCTCTGGCCAGTGTCT
GAAGACACTCATTGATGATGACAATCCTCCAGTGTCCTTCGTGAAGTTCTCTCCAAATGGCAAATACATC
CTGGCTGCAACTTTGGACAACACACTGAAGCTCTGGGACTACAGCAAGGGGAAGTGCCTGAAGACATACA
CTGGCCACAAGAATGAGAAGTACTGCATATTTGCCAACTTCTCCGTGACAGGCGGGAAGTGGATTGTGTC
TGGTTCTGAAGATAACCTGGTGTATATCTGGAATCTGCAGACCAAGGAGATTGTGCAGAAGTTGCAGGGT
CACACAGATGTTGTGATTTCCACGGCTTGTCACCCGACAGAGAACATCATTGCCTCAGCAGCGTTAGAGA
ACGACAAAACAATCAAACTGTGGAAGAGTGACTGCTAACTCGAGCATGCATCTAGAGGGCCCTATTCTAT
AGTGTCACCTAAATGCTAGAGCTCGCTGATCAGCCTCGACTGTGCCTTCTAGTTGCCAGCCATCTGTTGT
TTGCCCCTCCCCCGTGCCTTCCTTGACCCTGGAAGGTGCCACTCCCACTGTCCTTTCCTAATAAAATGAG
GAAATTGCATCGCATTGTCTGAGTAGGTGTCATTCTATTCTGGGGGGTGGGGTGGGGCAGGACAGCAAGG
GGGAGGATTGGGAAGACAATAGCAGGCATGCTGGGGATGCGGTGGGCTCTATGGCTTCTGAGGCGGAAAG
AACCAGCTGGGGCTCTAGGGGGTATCCCC
[124 nt withheld, positions 2060-2183]
C
[91 nt withheld, positions 2185-2275]
A
[49 nt withheld, positions 2277-2325]
CCTTTGACGTTGGAGTCCACGTTCTTT
[37 nt withheld, positions 2353-2389]
ACCCTATCTCGGTCTATTCTTTTGATTTATAAGGGATTTTGCCGATTTCGGCCTATTGGTTAAAAAATGA
GCTGATTTAACAAAAATTTAACGCGAATTAATTCTGTGGAATGTGTGTCAGTTAGGGTGTGGAAAGTCCC
CAGGCTCCCCAGCAGGCAGAAGTATGCAAAGCATGCATCTCAATTAGTCAGCAACCAGGTGTGGAAAGTC
CCCAGGCTCCCCAGCAGGCAGAAGTATGCAAAGCATGCATCTCAATTAGTCAGCAACCATAGTCCCGCCC
CTAACTCCGCCCATCCCGCCCCTAACTCCGCCCAGTTCCGCCCATTCTCCGCCCCATGGCTGACTAATTT
TTTTTATTTATGCAGAGGCCGAGGCCGCCTCTGCCTCTGAGCTATTCCAGAAGTAGTGAGGAGGCTTTTT
TGGAGGCCTAGGCTTTTGCAAAAAGCTCCCGGGAGCTTGTATATCCATTTTCGGATCTGATCAAGAGACA
GGATGAGGATCGTTTCGCATGATTGAACAAGATGGATTGCACGCAGGTTCTCCGGCCGCTTGGGTGGAGA
GGCTATTCGGCTATGACTGGGCACAACAGACAATCGGCTGCTCTGATGCCGCCGTGTTCCGGCTGTCAGC
GCAGGGGCGCCCGGTTCTTTTTGTCAAGACCGACCTGTCCGGTGCCCTGAATGAACTGCAGGACGAGGCA
GCGCGGCTATCGTGGCTGGCCACGACGGGCGTTCCTTGCGCAGCTGTGCTCGACGTTGTCACTGAAGCGG
GAAGGGACTGGCTGCTATTGGGCGAAGTGCCGGGGCAGGATCTCCTGTCATCTCACCTTGCTCCTGCCGA
GAAAGTATCCATCATGGCTGATGCAATGCGGCGGCTGCATACGCTTGATCCGGCTACCTGCCCATTCGAC
CACCAAGCGAAACATCGCATCGAGCGAGCACGTACTCGGATGGAAGCCGGTCTTGTCGATCAGGATGATC
TGGACGAAGAGCATCAGGGGCTCGCGCCAGCCGAACTGTTCGCCAGGCTCAAGGCGCGCATGCCCGACGG
CGAGGATCTCGTCGTGACCCATGGCGATGCCTGCTTGCCGAATATCATGGTGGAAAATGGCCGCTTTTCT
GGATTCATCGACTGTGGCCGGCTGGGTGTGGCGGACCGCTATCAGGACATAGCGTTGGCTACCCGTGATA
TTGCTGAAGAGCTTGGCGGCGAATGGGCTGACCGCTTCCTCGTGCTTTACGGTATCGCCGCTCCCGATTC
GCAGCGCATCGCCTTCTATCGCCTTCTTGACGAGTTCTTCTGAGCGGGACTCTGGGGTTCGAAATGACCG
ACCAAGCGACGCCCAACCTGCCATCACGAGATTTCGATTCCACCGCCGCCTTCTATGAAAGGTTGGGCTT
CGGAATCGTTTTCCGGGACGCCGGCTGGATGATCCTCCAGCGCGGGGATCTCATGCTGGAGTTCTTCGCC
CACCCCAACTTGTTTATTGCAGCTTATAATGGTTACAAATAAAGCAATAGCATCACAAATTTCACAAATA
AAGCATTTTTTTCACTGCATTCTAGTTGTGGTTTGTCCAAACTCATCAATGTATCTTATCATGTCTGTAT
ACCGTCGACCTCTAGCTAGAGCTTGGCGTAATCATGGTCATAGCTGTTTCCTGTGTGAAATTGTTATCCG
CTCACAATTCCACACAACATACGAGCCGGAAGCATAAAGTGTAAAGCCTGGGGTGCCTAATGAGTGAGCT
AACTCACATTAATTGCGTTGCGCTCACTGCCCGCTTTCCAGTCGGGAAACCTGTCGTGCCAGCTGCATTA
ATGAATCGGCCAACGCGCGGGGAGAGGCGGTTTGCGTATTGGGCGCTCTTCCGCTTCCTCGCTCACTGAC
TCGCTGCGCTCGGTCGTTCGGCTGCGGCGAGCGGTATCAGCTCACTCAAAGGCGGTAATACGGTTATCCA
CAGAATCAGGGGATAACGCAGGAAAGAACATGTGAGCAAAAGGCCAGCAAAAGGCCAGGAACCGTAAAAA
GGCCGCGTTGCTGGCGTTTTTCCATAGGCTCCGCCCCCCTGACGAGCATCACAAAAATCGACGCTCAAGT
CAGAGGTGGCGAAACCCGACAGGACTATAAAGATACCAGGCGTTTCCCCCTGGAAGCTCCCTCGTGCGCT
CTCCTGTTCCGACCCTGCCGCTTACCGGATACCTGTCCGCCTTTCTCCCTTCGGGAAGCGTGGCGCTTTC
TCATAGCTCACGCTGTAGGTATCTCAGTTCGGTGTAGGTCGTTCGCTCCAAGCTGGGCTGTGTGCACGAA
CCCCCCGTTCAGCCCGACCGCTGCGCCTTATCCGGTAACTATCGTCTTGAGTCCAACCCGGTAAGACACG
ACTTATCGCCACTGGCAGCAGCCACTGGTAACAGGATTAGCAGAGCGAGGTATGTAGGCGGTGCTACAGA
GTTCTTGAAGTGGTGGCCTAACTACGGCTACACTAGAAGAACAGTATTTGGTATCTGCGCTCTGCTGAAG
CCAGTTACCTTCGGAAAAAGAGTTGGTAGCTCTTGATCCGGCAAACAAACCACCGCTGGTAGCGGTGGTT
TTTTTGTTTGCAAGCAGCAGATTACGCGCAGAAAAAAAGGATCTCAAGAAGATCCTTTGATCTTTTCTAC
GGGGTCTGACGCTCAGTGGAACGAAAACTCACGTTAAGGGATTTTGGTCATGAGATTATCAAAAAGGATC
TTCACCTAGATCCTTTTAAATTAAAAATGAAGTTTTAAATCAATCTAAAGTATATATGAGTAAACTTGGT
CTGACAGTTACCAATGCTTAATCAGTGAGGCACCTATCTCAGCGATCTGTCTATTTCGTTCATCCATAGT
TGCCTGACTCCCCGTCGTGTAGATAACTACGATACGGGAGGGCTTACCATCTGGCCCCAGTGCTGCAATG
ATACCGCGAGACCCACGCTCACCGGCTCCAGATTTATCAGCAATAAACCAGCCAGCCGGAAGGGCCGAGC
GCAGAAGTGGTCCTGCAACTTTATCCGCCTCCATCCAGTCTATTAATTGTTGCCGGGAAGCTAGAGTAAG
TAGTTCGCCAGTTAATAGTTTGCGCAACGTTGTTGCCATTGCTACAGGCATCGTGGTGTCACGCTCGTCG
TTTGGTATGGCTTCATTCAGCTCCGGTTCCCAACGATCAAGGCGAGTTACATGATCCCCCATGTTGTGCA
AAAAAGCGGTTAGCTCCTTCGGTCCTCCGATCGTTGTCAGAAGTAAGTTGGCCGCAGTGTTATCACTCAT
GGTTATGGCAGCACTGCATAATTCTCTTACTGTCATGCCATCCGTAAGATGCTTTTCTGTGACTGGTGAG
TACTCAACCAAGTCATTCTGAGAATAGTGTATGCGGCGACCGAGTTGCTCTTGCCCGGCGTCAATACGGG
ATAATACCGCGCCACATAGCAGAACTTTAAAAGTGCTCATCATTGGAAAACGTTCTTCGGGGCGAAAACT
CTCAAGGATCTTACCGCTGTTGAGATCCAGTTCGATGTAACCCACTCGTGCACCCAACTGATCTTCAGCA
TCTTTTACTTTCACCAGCGTTTCTGGGTGAGCAAAAACAGGAAGGCAAAATGCCGCAAAAAAGGGAATAA
GGGCGACACGGAAATGTTGAATACTCATACTCTTCCTTTTTCAATATTATTGAAGCATTTATCAGGGTTA
TTGTCTCATGAGCGGATACATATTTGAATGTATTTAGAAAAATAAACAAATAGGGGTTCCGCGCACATTT
CCCCGAAAAGTGCCACCTGACGTCGACGGATCGGGAGATCTCCCGATCCCCTATGGTGCACTCTCAGTAC
AATCTGCTCTGATGCCGCATAGTTAAGCCAGTATCTGCTCCCTGCTTGTGTGTTGGAGGTCGCTGAGTAG
TGCGCGAGCAAAATTTAAGCTACAACAAGGCAAGGCTTGACCGACAATTGCATGAAGAATCTGCTTAGGG
TTAGGCGTTTTGCGCTGCTTCGCGATGTACGGGCCAGATATACGCGTT
