>Addgene plasmid #15552 | pcDNA3 Flag WDR5 | addgene partial sequence | sequence record 22028 | CMV-F 5'-CGCAAATGGGCGGTAGGCGTG-3'
GCAGAGCTCTCTGGCTACTAGAGAACCCACTGGCTTACTGGCTTATCGAAATTAATACGACTCACTATAG
GGAGACCCAAGCTTGGTACCGAGCTCGGATCCTGGCCACCATGGACTACAAGGACGACGATGACAAGATG
GCCACAGAGGAGAAGAAGCCAGAGACAGAGGCTGCAAGAGCACAGCCCACTCCTTCCTCATCAGCCACAC
AGAGCAAGCCCACACCAGTTAAGCCAAACTATGCCCTGAAGTTCACCCTGGCTGGCCACACCAAAGCTGT
GTCCTCTGTGAAGTTCAGCCCCAATGGGGAATGGTTGGCAAGTTCATCTGCTGATAAACTCATTAAAATT
TGGGGAGCATATGATGGAAAGTTTGAGAAAACTATATCTGGTCACAAACTGGGAATATCTGATGTAGCGT
GGTCATCAGATTCTAACCTCCTTGTGTCTGCCTCTGATGATAAAACTTTGAAGATTTGGGACGTGAGTTC
CGGGAAGTGTCTGAAGACCCTGAAGGGCCACAGTAACTACGTCTTCTGCTGCAACTTCAACCCCCAGTCC
AACCTCATCGTCTCAGGGTCTTTTGATGAAAGTGTGAGGATATGGGACGTGAAGACAGGGAAGTGCCTCA
AGACTTTGCCTGCCCATTCGGACCCAGTCTCAGCCGTTCATTTCAACCGTGA
